Addgene plasmid #43120: I-GCTC
Depositing lab: Chad Cowan & Kiran Musunuru. Depositing organization: Harvard University. Publication: A TALEN Genome-Editing System for Generating Human Stem Cell-Based Disease Models. Ding Q, Lee YK, Schaefer EA, Peters DT, Veres A, Kim K, Kuperwasser N, Motola DL, Meissner TB, Hendriks WT, Trevisan M, Gupta RM, Moisan A, Banks E, Friesen M, Schinzel RT, Xia F, Tang A, Xia Y, Figueroa E, Wann A, Ahfeldt T, Daheron L, Zhang F, Rubin LL, Peng LF, Chung RT, Musunuru K, Cowan CA. Cell Stem Cell. 2012 Dec 12. pii: S1934-5909(12)00645-5. doi: 10.1016/j.stem.2012.11.011. PubMed 23246482.
Backbone
  Vector backbone: pCRII-TOPO
  Backbone manufacturer: Invitrogen
  Backbone size w/o insert (bp): 3973
  Vector type: Bacterial Cloning
Growth in bacteria
  Bacterial resistance: Ampicillin and Kanamycin, 100 & 50 μg/mL
  Growth temperature: 37°C
  Growth strain: Top10
  Copy number: High Copy
Gene/Insert
  Gene/Insert name: I-GCTC
  Species: Synthetic
  Insert size (bp): 424
  Cloning method: TOPO Cloning
  Sequencing primers: 5′ T7; 3′ M13-rev
Terms and licenses: Academic/Nonprofit Terms; Industry Terms: Not Available to Industry
How to cite: I-GCTC was a gift from Chad Cowan & Kiran Musunuru (Addgene plasmid # 43120 ; http://n2t.net/addgene:43120 ; RRID:Addgene_43120)
