[The description below was written by a language model from this plasmid's Addgene catalogue record.]
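Description:
I-GCTC is a bacterial cloning plasmid built on the commercial pCRII-TOPO backbone (about 4.0 kb without insert), into which a 424 bp synthetic fragment was introduced by TOPO cloning. It is a high-copy plasmid maintained in E. coli and carries both ampicillin and kanamycin resistance, consistent with the dual-marker design of the pCRII-TOPO vector. The insert is flanked by standard primer sites, T7 on the 5′ side and M13 reverse on the 3′ side, which allow its sequence to be verified. No feature table is provided with the record, so the internal organisation of the insert and the exact positions of backbone elements cannot be described here.

The record gives the insert only as a synthetic sequence named I-GCTC and does not explain its function explicitly. It does associate the plasmid with a published TALEN genome-editing system for generating human stem cell-based disease models. In that context, the name and size plausibly indicate a pre-assembled module of TAL effector repeats recognising the four bases G, C, T and C, with the "I" prefix marking its position in a hierarchical assembly series. This is an inference from the naming rather than something stated in the record. The plasmid has no recorded mammalian promoter or expression elements. It is best understood as a storage and propagation vector, one component of a library of building blocks from which custom TALEN DNA-binding arrays are constructed, rather than a construct delivered to cells itself.
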