>Addgene plasmid #43120 | I-GCTC | depositor partial sequence | sequence record 58385 | I-GCTC sequence 424 bps
CGTCTCCTGACCCCAGAGCAGGTCGTGGCAATCGCGAGCAATAACGGCGGAAAACAGGCTTTGGAAACGG
TGCAGAGGCTCCTTCCAGTGCTGTGCCAAGCGCACGGACTCACCCCAGAGCAGGTCGTGGCGATCGCAAG
CCACGACGGAGGAAAGCAAGCCTTGGAAACAGTACAGAGGCTGTTGCCTGTGCTGTGCCAAGCGCACGGC
CTCACCCCAGAGCAGGTCGTGGCCATTGCCTCGAATGGAGGGGGCAAACAGGCGTTGGAAACCGTACAAC
GATTGCTGCCGGTGCTGTGCCAAGCGCACGGATTAACCCCAGAGCAGGTCGTGGCGATCGCAAGCCACGA
CGGAGGAAAGCAAGCCTTGGAAACAGTACAGAGGCTGTTGCCTGTGCTGTGCCAAGCGCACGGCTTAAGA
GACG
