>Addgene plasmid #43120 | I-GCTC | addgene partial sequence | sequence record 60321 | M13-F20 5'-TGTAAAACGACGGCCAGT-3'
CTATAGGGCGAATTGGGCCCTCTAGATGCATGCTCGAGCGGCCGCCAGTGTGATGGATATCTGCAGAATT
CGCCCTTATATAGATGCCGTCCTAGCGCGTCTCCTGACCCCAGAGCAGGTCGTGGCAATCGCGAGCAATA
ACGGCGGAAAACAGGCTTTGGAAACGGTGCAGAGGCTCCTTCCAGTGCTGTGCCAAGCGCACGGACTCAC
CCCAGAGCAGGTCGTGGCGATCGCAAGCCACGACGGAGGAAAGCAAGCCTTGGAAACAGTACAGAGGCTG
TTGCCTGTGCTGTGCCAAGCGCACGGCCTCACCCCAGAGCAGGTCGTGGCCATTGCCTCGAATGGAGGGG
GCAAACAGGCGTTGGAAACCGTACAACGATTGCTGCCGGTGCTGTGCCAAGCGCACGGATTAACCCCAGA
GCAGGTCGTGGCGATCGCAAGCCACGACGGAGGAAAGCAAGCCTTGGAAACAGTACAGAGGCTGTTGCCT
GTGCTGTGCCAAGCGCACGGCTTAAGAGACGTGGGCACAGGAAAGATACTTAAGGGCGAATTCCAGCACA
CTGGCGGCCGTTACTAGTGGATCCGAGCTCGGTACCAAGCTTGATGCATAGCTTGAGTATTCTATAGTGT
CACCTAAATAGCTTGGCGTAATCATGGTCATAGCTGTTTCCTGTGTGAAATTGTTATCCGCTCACAATTC
CACACAACATACGAGCCGGAAGCATAAAGTGTAAAGCCTGGGGTGCCTAATGAGTGAGCTAACTCACATT
AATTGCGTTGCGCTCACTGCCCGCTTTCCAGTCGGGAAACCTGTCGTGCCAGCTGCATTAATGAATCGGC
CAACGCGCGGGGAGAGGCGGTTTGCGTATTGGGCGCTCTTCCGCTTCCTCGCTCACT
